Addgene plasmid #27726: pUT1136-HQ858680
Depositing lab: John Gray & Erich Grotewold. Depositing organization: University of Toledo. Publication: The Maize TFome--development of a transcription factor open reading frame collection for functional genomics. Burdo B, Gray J, Goetting-Minesky MP, Wittler B, Hunt M, Li T, Velliquette D, Thomas J, Gentzel I, dos Santos Brito M, Mejia-Guerra MK, Connolly LN, Qaisi D, Li W, Casas MI, Doseff AI, Grotewold E. Plant J. 2014 Oct;80(2):356-66. doi: 10.1111/tpj.12623. Epub 2014 Aug 26. PubMed 25053252.
Backbone
  Vector backbone: pENTR/D
  Backbone manufacturer: Invitrogen
  Backbone size w/o insert (bp): 2580
  Vector type: Entry vector
Growth in bacteria
  Bacterial resistance: Kanamycin, 50 μg/mL
  Growth temperature: 37°C
  Growth strain: DH5alpha
  Growth instructions: E. coli TOP10
  Copy number: Low Copy
Gene/Insert
  Gene/Insert name: C2C2-Dof transcription factor from EE188777
  Species: Zea mays
  Insert size (bp): 1545
  GenBank ID: HQ858680
  Cloning method: Restriction Enzyme
  Sequencing primers: 5′ M13 For; 3′ M13 Rev
Terms and licenses: Academic/Nonprofit Terms; Industry Terms: Not Available to Industry
Depositor comments: This CDS was amplified using PCR from a full length cDNA template from the Maize Full-length cDNA Project (www.maizecdna.org) and the PCR product included the stop codon. The PCR product was cloned into a Gateway pENTR/D vector. Further information on this gene may be obtained at www.grassius.org using the GenBank number. (The second half of the plasmid name is the GenBank Number for the sequence of the insert)
How to cite: pUT1136-HQ858680 was a gift from John Gray & Erich Grotewold (Addgene plasmid # 27726 ; http://n2t.net/addgene:27726 ; RRID:Addgene_27726)
