[The description below was written by a language model from this plasmid's Addgene catalogue record and the feature table of its GenBank file.]
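Description:
pUT1136-HQ858680 is a Gateway entry clone built in the Invitrogen pENTR/D backbone and carrying the coding sequence of a maize (Zea mays) C2C2-Dof family transcription factor. It belongs to a maize transcription factor ORF collection made for functional genomics. The roughly 1.5 kb insert was PCR-amplified from a full-length cDNA template and retains its native stop codon, so it suits native or N-terminally tagged expression after transfer but not C-terminal fusions. The complete plasmid is 4,125 bp, consistent with the stated 2,580 bp backbone plus the 1,545 bp insert.

In the feature table the insert itself is not annotated, but it occupies the interval between the attL1 and attL2 sites. These sites let LR Clonase move the ORF directionally into any attR-containing destination vector, for example for plant, yeast or bacterial expression. The entry vector has no promoter positioned to drive the ORF in the sense direction. A T7 promoter lies just beyond attL2 and points back toward the insert, as is standard for this backbone. The rrnB T1 and T2 terminators sit upstream of attL1 and shield the cloning region from read-through transcription originating in the backbone. M13 forward and reverse primer sites flank the att cassette for sequence verification.

The plasmid is propagated in E. coli under kanamycin selection provided by the aph(3')-Ia gene. Replication depends on a ColE1/pUC-type origin, which the annotation calls high copy although the catalogue entry lists the plasmid as low copy. The catalogue also records restriction-enzyme cloning, while the depositor comment says only that the PCR product was cloned into the pENTR/D vector.
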