LOCUS       Exported 4125 bp ds-DNA circular SYN 13-MAY-2021
DEFINITION  synthetic circular DNA
ACCESSION   .
VERSION     .
KEYWORDS    pUT1136-HQ858680
SOURCE      synthetic DNA construct
  ORGANISM  synthetic DNA construct
REFERENCE   1 (bases 1 to 4125)
  TITLE     Maize TF ORFeome collection
REFERENCE   2 (bases 1 to 4125)
  AUTHORS   .
  TITLE     Direct Submission
  JOURNAL   Exported May 13, 2021 from SnapGene Server 1.1.58
            http://www.snapgene.com
FEATURES             Location/Qualifiers
     source          1..4125
                     /organism="synthetic DNA construct"
                     /mol_type="other DNA"
     protein_bind    1..100
                     /gene="mutant version of attL"
                     /label=attL1
                     /bound_moiety="LR Clonase(TM)"
                     /note="recombination site for the Gateway(R) LR reaction"
     protein_bind    complement(1682..1781)
                     /gene="mutant version of attL"
                     /label=attL2
                     /bound_moiety="LR Clonase(TM)"
                     /note="recombination site for the Gateway(R) LR reaction"
     primer_bind     complement(1798..1817)
                     /label=T7
                     /note="T7 promoter, forward primer"
     promoter        complement(1799..1817)
                     /label=T7 promoter
                     /note="promoter for bacteriophage T7 RNA polymerase"
     primer_bind     complement(1822..1838)
                     /label=M13 rev
                     /note="common sequencing primer, one of multiple similar
                     variants"
     primer_bind     complement(1822..1838)
                     /label=M13 Reverse
                     /note="In lacZ gene. Also called M13-rev"
     primer_bind     complement(1940..1959)
                     /label=pENTR-R
                     /note="pENTR vectors, reverse primer"
     CDS             1951..2760
                     /codon_start=1
                     /gene="aph(3')-Ia"
                     /product="aminoglycoside phosphotransferase"
                     /label=KanR
                     /note="confers resistance to kanamycin in bacteria or G418
                     (Geneticin(R)) in eukaryotes"
                     /translation="MSHIQRETSRPRLNSNMDADLYGYKWARDNVGQSGATIYRLYGKP
                     DAPELFLKHGKGSVANDVTDEMVRLNWLTEFMPLPTIKHFIRTPDDAWLLTTAIPGKTA
                     FQVLEEYPDSGENIVDALAVFLRRLHSIPVCNCPFNSDRVFRLAQAQSRMNNGLVDASD
                     FDDERNGWPVEQVWKEMHKLLPFSPDSVVTHGDFSLDNLIFDEGKLIGCIDVGRVGIAD
                     RYQDLAILWNCLGEFSPSLQKRLFQKYGIDNPDMNKLQFHLMLDEFF"
     primer_bind     complement(2018..2037)
                     /label=Kan-R
                     /note="Kanamycin resistance gene, reverse primer"
     rep_origin      2907..3495
                     /direction=RIGHT
                     /label=ori
                     /note="high-copy-number ColE1/pMB1/pBR322/pUC origin of
                     replication"
     primer_bind     3396..3415
                     /label=pBR322ori-F
                     /note="pBR322 origin, forward primer"
     primer_bind     3649..3666
                     /label=L4440
                     /note="L4440 vector, forward primer"
     terminator      3825..3852
                     /label=rrnB T2 terminator
                     /note="transcription terminator T2 from the E. coli rrnB
                     gene"
     terminator      3944..4030
                     /gene="Escherichia coli rrnB"
                     /label=rrnB T1 terminator
                     /note="transcription terminator T1 from the E. coli rrnB
                     gene"
     primer_bind     4079..4101
                     /label=M13/pUC Forward
                     /note="In lacZ gene"
     primer_bind     4093..4110
                     /label=M13 Forward
                     /note="In lacZ gene. Also called M13-F20 or M13 (-21)
                     Forward"
     primer_bind     4094..4110
                     /label=M13 fwd
                     /note="common sequencing primer, one of multiple similar
                     variants"
ORIGIN
        1 caaataatga ttttattttg actgatagtg acctgttcgt tgcaacaaat tgatgagcaa
       61 tgctttttta taatgccaac tttgtacaaa aaagcaggct ccgcggccgc ccccttcacc
      121 atggagctcg ccggagcagc ctcccctcac ccgccgccgg aatcccacgt ggcgccgccc
      181 cgcccacctc cgcagccgcc ggaagaggat ttatgtgaag atagagggga catgagtgtc
      241 accggcgaaa agccatgcac acatcgggaa tcagatgttg gtcagacaaa tagttgtagc
      301 cttaacaatt ccagtgagtg tgagaatcat acacccagca acgacgaaat atcggaacca
      361 gagtccaatt tggagatggc caagactgat cagggcggcg atgtgccgag cggagagaag
      421 gtcctgaaga agccagacaa gatcctgccg tgccctcgct gcaacagcat ggacacgaag
      481 ttctgctact acaacaacta caacatcaag cagccaaggc atttctgcaa gagctgtcag
      541 aggtactgga ccgcaggcgg aagcatgaga aacatccccg ttggtgctgg gaggcgcaag
      601 agcaagagct ccagcgcgag ttgccgcagc gtgttgattc ccgttccagg cagcagtagt
      661 gtagctaatc ctggcggaga ggcttccctg tttccgttgt ccgtaaaagc aaaccaagca
      721 gcagttagct tcgggcctga ttcccccctc tgcacctcca tggcctccgt gctgaagatc
      781 ggaggaggag gagagcaggt taagagctgc agccctgcct cagcagcagc acagcccagg
      841 aacggagaaa cccagaccca gacgtgcgca ccttcttctg ctgctacaac accatcagat
      901 ggtccaggga atggattgca gaaaggagca gagagcgcac accaaaacca aaaccaaaac
      961 caaaacggaa tcattgggca cagcaacgga gtcactccag tgcatcctat accgttcttc
     1021 cccggaccgc ctttcgtgta cccctggagt ccagcatgga acggcattcc cgccatggca
     1081 gcggcggtgt gcgcagcccc agcgacagcc gaagcagcga tttcatcaga acacggcacc
     1141 gcgagcagca ccgtccagtg gaacgtgcca ccagcgatcg tgcccgtgct gccaccggga
     1201 ttctgcggcc cgatcccagt cccggtaatc ccgccgcctt ccgtctggcc actgatcact
     1261 ccctggccca acgcagcatg gagcgcgccg tggctcgggc ctagcgctag cgtgccgccg
     1321 gggtcatctc ggagcagcgg cagcagcacg tgctccgaca gcggctgcgg ctccggctcc
     1381 cccgtcctgg gaaagcactc gagggagtcg aggccgcagg gcgacgagaa ggcggaacga
     1441 cggtgcctgt ggatccccaa gacgctccgg atcgacgacc ctgtcgaggc cgccaagagc
     1501 tcgatctgga cgacgctcgg gatcgagcct ggcgaccggg gcatgttcag gccgttccag
     1561 tcgaagcatg gacggcagca ggagctgcaa gcgtccggcg ccgctcgcgc cctgcaggcc
     1621 aacccggcgg ctctgtcgcg ctcgcagtct tttcaggaga cgacgaaggg tgggcgcgcc
     1681 gacccagctt tcttgtacaa agttggcatt ataagaaagc attgcttatc aatttgttgc
     1741 aacgaacagg tcactatcag tcaaaataaa atcattattt gccatccagc tgatatcccc
     1801 tatagtgagt cgtattacat ggtcatagct gtttcctggc agctctggcc cgtgtctcaa
     1861 aatctctgat gttacattgc acaagataaa aatatatcat catgaacaat aaaactgtct
     1921 gcttacataa acagtaatac aaggggtgtt atgagccata ttcaacggga aacgtcgagg
     1981 ccgcgattaa attccaacat ggatgctgat ttatatgggt ataaatgggc tcgcgataat
     2041 gtcgggcaat caggtgcgac aatctatcgc ttgtatggga agcccgatgc gccagagttg
     2101 tttctgaaac atggcaaagg tagcgttgcc aatgatgtta cagatgagat ggtcagacta
     2161 aactggctga cggaatttat gcctcttccg accatcaagc attttatccg tactcctgat
     2221 gatgcatggt tactcaccac tgcgatcccc ggaaaaacag cattccaggt attagaagaa
     2281 tatcctgatt caggtgaaaa tattgttgat gcgctggcag tgttcctgcg ccggttgcat
     2341 tcgattcctg tttgtaattg tccttttaac agcgatcgcg tatttcgtct cgctcaggcg
     2401 caatcacgaa tgaataacgg tttggttgat gcgagtgatt ttgatgacga gcgtaatggc
     2461 tggcctgttg aacaagtctg gaaagaaatg cataaacttt tgccattctc accggattca
     2521 gtcgtcactc atggtgattt ctcacttgat aaccttattt ttgacgaggg gaaattaata
     2581 ggttgtattg atgttggacg agtcggaatc gcagaccgat accaggatct tgccatccta
     2641 tggaactgcc tcggtgagtt ttctccttca ttacagaaac ggctttttca aaaatatggt
     2701 attgataatc ctgatatgaa taaattgcag tttcatttga tgctcgatga gtttttctaa
     2761 tcagaattgg ttaattggtt gtaacactgg cagagcatta cgctgacttg acgggacggc
     2821 gcaagctcat gaccaaaatc ccttaacgtg agttacgcgt cgttccactg agcgtcagac
     2881 cccgtagaaa agatcaaagg atcttcttga gatccttttt ttctgcgcgt aatctgctgc
     2941 ttgcaaacaa aaaaaccacc gctaccagcg gtggtttgtt tgccggatca agagctacca
     3001 actctttttc cgaaggtaac tggcttcagc agagcgcaga taccaaatac tgtccttcta
     3061 gtgtagccgt agttaggcca ccacttcaag aactctgtag caccgcctac atacctcgct
     3121 ctgctaatcc tgttaccagt ggctgctgcc agtggcgata agtcgtgtct taccgggttg
     3181 gactcaagac gatagttacc ggataaggcg cagcggtcgg gctgaacggg gggttcgtgc
     3241 acacagccca gcttggagcg aacgacctac accgaactga gatacctaca gcgtgagcat
     3301 tgagaaagcg ccacgcttcc cgaagggaga aaggcggaca ggtatccggt aagcggcagg
     3361 gtcggaacag gagagcgcac gagggagctt ccagggggaa acgcctggta tctttatagt
     3421 cctgtcgggt ttcgccacct ctgacttgag cgtcgatttt tgtgatgctc gtcagggggg
     3481 cggagcctat ggaaaaacgc cagcaacgcg gcctttttac ggttcctggc cttttgctgg
     3541 ccttttgctc acatgttctt tcctgcgtta tcccctgatt ctgtggataa ccgtattacc
     3601 gcctttgagt gagctgatac cgctcgccgc agccgaacga ccgagcgcag cgagtcagtg
     3661 agcgaggaag cggaagagcg cccaatacgc aaaccgcctc tccccgcgcg ttggccgatt
     3721 cattaatgca gctggcacga caggtttccc gactggaaag cgggcagtga gcgcaacgca
     3781 attaatacgc gtaccgctag ccaggaagag tttgtagaaa cgcaaaaagg ccatccgtca
     3841 ggatggcctt ctgcttagtt tgatgcctgg cagtttatgg cgggcgtcct gcccgccacc
     3901 ctccgggccg ttgcttcaca acgttcaaat ccgctcccgg cggatttgtc ctactcagga
     3961 gagcgttcac cgacaaacaa cagataaaac gaaaggccca gtcttccgac tgagcctttc
     4021 gttttatttg atgcctggca gttccctact ctcgcgttaa cgctagcatg gatgttttcc
     4081 cagtcacgac gttgtaaaac gacggccagt cttaagctcg ggccc
//
