>Addgene plasmid #27726 | pUT1136-HQ858680 | addgene partial sequence | sequence record 34052 | 27726 with M13pUC-fwd
TAATGATTTTATTTTGACTGATAGTGACCTGTTCGTTGCAACAAATTGATGAGCAATGCTTTTTTATAAT
GCCAACTTTGTACAAAAAAGCAGGCTCCGCGGCCGCCCCCTTCACCATGGAGCTCGCCGGAGCAGCCTCC
CCTCACCCGCCGCCGGAATCCCACGTGGCGCCGCCCCGCCCACCTCCGCAGCCGCCGGAAGAGGATTTAT
GTGAAGATAGAGGGGACATGAGTGTCACCGGCGAAAAGCCATGCACACATCGGGAATCAGATGTTGGTCA
GACAAATAGTTGTAGCCTTAACAATTCCAGTGAGTGTGAGAATCATACACCCAGCAACGACGAAATATCG
GAACCAGAGTCCAATTTGGAGATGGCCAAGACTGATCAGGGCGGCGATGTGCCGAGCGGAGAGAAGGTCC
TGAAGAAGCCAGACAAGATCCTGCCGTGCCCTCGCTGCAACAGCATGGACACGAAGTTCTGCTACTACAA
CAACTACAACATCAAGCAGCCAAGGCATTTCTGCAAGAGCTGTCAGAGGTACTGGACCGCAGGCGGAAGC
ATGAGAAACATCCCCGTTGGTGCTGGGAGGCGCAAGAGCAAGAGCTCCAGCGCGAGTTGCCGCAGCGTGT
TGATTCCCGTTCCAGGCAGCAGTAGTGTAGCTAATCCTGGCGGAGAGGCTTCCCTGTTTCCGTTGTCCGT
AAAAGCAAACCAAGCAGCAGTTAGCTTCGGGCCTGATTCCCCCCTCTGCACCTCCATGGCCTCCGTGCTG
AAGA
